>Addgene plasmid #158764 | pEF NS34a-msGFP-'Q-mito | addgene full sequence | sequence record 312950 | Addgene NGS Result
GCTCCGGTGCCCGTCAGTGGGCAGAGCGCACATCGCCCACAGTCCCCGAGAAGTTGGGGGGAGGGGTCGG
CAATTGAACCGGTGCCTAGAGAAGGTGGCGCGGGGTAAACTGGGAAAGTGATGTCGTGTACTGGCTCCGC
CTTTTTCCCGAGGGTGGGGGAGAACCGTATATAAGTGCAGTAGTCGCCGTGAACGTTCTTTTTCGCAACG
GGTTTGCCGCCAGAACACAGGTAAGTGCCGTGTGTGGTTCCCGCGGGCCTGGCCTCTTTACGGGTTATGG
CCCTTGCGTGCCTTGAATTACTTCCACGCCCCTGGCTGCAGTACGTGATTCTTGATCCCGAGCTTCGGGT
TGGAAGTGGGTGGGAGAGTTCGAGGCCTTGCGCTTAAGGAGCCCCTTCGCCTCGTGCTTGAGTTGAGGCC
TGGCCTGGGCGCTGGGGCCGCCGCGTGCGAATCTGGTGGCACCTTCGCGCCTGTCTCGCTGCTTTCGATA
AGTCTCTAGCCATTTAAAATTTTTGATGACCTGCTGCGACGCTTTTTTTCTGGCAAGATAGTCTTGTAAA
TGCGGGCCAAGATCTGCACACTGGTATTTCGGTTTTTGGGGCCGCGGGCGGCGACGGGGCCCGTGCGTCC
CAGCGCACATGTTCGGCGAGGCGGGGCCTGCGAGCGCGGCCACCGAGAATCGGACGGGGGTAGTCTCAAG
CTGGCCGGCCTGCTCTGGTGCCTGGCCTCGCGCCGCCGTGTATCGCCCCGCCCTGGGCGGCAAGGCTGGC
CCGGTCGGCACCAGTTGCGTGAGCGGAAAGATGGCCGCTTCCCGGCCCTGCTGCAGGGAGCTCAAAATGG
AGGACGCGGCGCTCGGGAGAGCGGGCGGGTGAGTCACCCACACAAAGGAAAAGGGCCTTTCCGTCCTCAG
CCGTCGCTTCATGTGACTCCACGGAGTACCGGGCGCCGTCCAGGCACCTCGATTAGTTCTCGAGCTTTTG
GAGTACGTCGTCTTTAGGTTGGGGGGAGGGGTTTTATGCGATGGAGTTTCCCCACACTGAGTGGGTGGAG
ACTGAAGTTAGGCCAGCTTGGCACTTGATGTAATTCTCCTTGGAATTTGCCCTTTTTGAGTTTGGATCTT
GGTTCATTCTCAAGCCTCAGACAGTGGTTCAAAGTTTTTTTCTTCCATTTCAGGTGTCGTGAGGAATTCT
GCAGTCGACGGTACCGCGGGCCCGCCACCATGGGCTGCGTGGTGATCGTGGGCAGGATCGTGCTGAGCGG
CAGCGGCACCAGCGCGCCCATCACGGCGTACGCCCAGCAGACGAGAGGCCTCCTAGGGTGTATAATCACC
AGCCTGACTGGCCGGGACAAAAACCAAGTGGAGGGTGAGGTCCAGATCGTGTCAACTGCTACCCAAACCT
TCCTGGCAACGTGCATCAATGGGGTATGCTGGACAGTCTACCACGGGGCCGGAACGAGGACCATCGCATC
ACCCAAGGGTCCTGTCATCCAGATGTATACCAATGTGGACCAAGACCTTGTGGGCTGGCCCGCTCCTCAA
GGTTCCCGCTCATTGACACCCTGTACCTGCGGCTCCTCGGACCTTTACCTGGTCACGAGGCACGCCGATG
TCATTCCCGTGCGCCGGCGAGGTGATAGCAGGGGTAGCCTGCTTTCGCCCCGGCCCATTTCCTACTTGAA
AGGCTCCTCGGGGGGTCCGCTGTTGTGCCCCGCGGGACACGCCGTGGGCCTATTCAGGGCCGCGGTGTGC
ACCCGTGGAGTGGCTAAAGCGGTGGACTTTATCCCTGTGGAGAACCTAGAGACAACCATGAGATCCCCGG
TGTTCACGGACAACTCCTCTCCACCAGCAGGGTCAGGTTCTTCGGGCAGTTCGGGGTCCAGCGGATCTAG
TATGGATAGCACTGAGAGCCTGTTCACCGGGGTGGTGCCCATCCTGGTCGAGCTGGACGGCGACGTAAAC
GGCCACAAGTTCAGCGTGCGCGGCGAGGGCGAGGGCGATGCCACCAACGGCAAGCTGACCCTGAAGTTCA
TCTACACCACCGGCAAGCTGCCCGTGCCCTGGCCCACCCTCGTGACCACCCTGACCTACGGCGTGCAGTG
CTTCAGCCGCTACCCCGACCACATGAAGCAGCACGACTTCTTCAAGTCCGCCATGCCCGAAGGCTACGTC
CAGGAGCGCACCATCACCTTCAAGGACGACGGCACCTACAAGACCCGCGCCGAGGTGAAGTTCGAGGGCG
ACACCCTGGTGAACCGCATCGAGCTGAAGGGCATCGACTTCAAGGAGGACGGCAACATCCTGGGGCACAA
GCTGGAGTACAACTTCAACAGCCACAACGTCTATATCACCGCCGACAAGCAGAAGAACGGCATCAAGGCC
AACTTCAAGATCCGCCACAACGTGGAGGACGGCAGCGTGCAGCTCGCCGACCACTACCAGCAGAACACCC
CCATCGGCGACGGCCCCGTGCTGCTGCCCGACAACCACTACCTGAGCACCCAGTCCAAGCTGAGCAAAGA
CCCCAACGAGAAGCGCGATCACATGGTCCTGCTGGAGTTCGTGACCGCCGCCGGGATCACTCACGGCGGA
TCCGGAAGTTCGGGGTCCAGCGGTTCTTCAGGCAGTTCCGAGGATGTGGTCTGCTGTCAGATGTCCTACG
GCAGTGGATCTAAGCGCGGAGTTCCTGTAGCTGTGGTGCTGCTGCCAGTGTTTGCCCTTACCCTGGTAGC
AGTTTGGGCCTTCGTGAGATACCGAAAGCAGCTCTGAGGCCGCACTCCTCAGGTGCAGGCTGCCTATCAG
AAGGTGGTGGCTGGTGTGGCCAATGCCCTGGCTCACAAATACCACTGAGATCTTTTTCCCTCTGCCAAAA
ATTATGGGGACATCATGAAGCCCCTTGAGCATCTGACTTCTGGCTAATAAAGGAAATTTATTTTCATTGC
AATAGTGTGTTGGAATTTTTTGTGTCTCTCACTCGGAAGGACATATGGGAGGGCAAATCATTTAAAACAT
CAGAATGAGTATTTGGTTTAGAGTTTGGCAACATATGCCCATATGCTGGCTGCCATGAACAAAGGTTGGC
TATAAAGAGGTCATCAGTATATGAAACAGCCCCCTGCTGTCCATTCCTTATTCCATAGAAAAGCCTTGAC
TTGAGGTTAGATTTTTTTTATATTTTGTTTTGTGTTATTTTTTTCTTTAACATCCCTAAAATTTTCCTTA
CATGTTTTACTAGCCAGATTTTTCCTCCTCTCCTGACTACTCCCAGTCATAGCTGTCCCTCTTCTCTTAT
GGAGATCCCTCGACCTGCAGCCCAAGCTTGGCGTAATCATGGTCATAGCTGTTTCCTGTGTGAAATTGTT
ATCCGCTCACAATTCCACACAACATACGAGCCGGAAGCATAAAGTGTAAAGCCTGGGGTGCCTAATGAGT
GAGCTAACTCACATTAATTGCGTTGCGCTCACTGCCCGCTTTCCAGTCGGGAAACCTGTCGTGCCAGCGG
ATCCGCATCTCAATTAGTCAGCAACCATAGTCCCGCCCCTAACTCCGCCCATCCCGCCCCTAACTCCGCC
CAGTTCCGCCCATTCTCCGCCCCATGGCTGACTAATTTTTTTTATTTATGCAGAGGCCGAGGCCGCCTCG
GCCTCTGAGCTATTCCAGAAGTAGTGAGGAGGCTTTTTTGGAGGCCTAGGCTTTTGCAAAAAGCTAACTT
GTTTATTGCAGCTTATAATGGTTACAAATAAAGCAATAGCATCACAAATTTCACAAATAAAGCATTTTTT
TCACTGCATTCTAGTTGTGGTTTGTCCAAACTCATCAATGTATCTTATCATGTCTGGATCCGCTGCATTA
ATGAATCGGCCAACGCGCGGGGAGAGGCGGTTTGCGTATTGGGCGCTCTTCCGCTTCCTCGCTCACTGAC
TCGCTGCGCTCGGTCGTTCGGCTGCGGCGAGCGGTATCAGCTCACTCAAAGGCGGTAATACGGTTATCCA
CAGAATCAGGGGATAACGCAGGAAAGAACATGTGAGCAAAAGGCCAGCAAAAGGCCAGGAACCGTAAAAA
GGCCGCGTTGCTGGCGTTTTTCCATAGGCTCCGCCCCCCTGACGAGCATCACAAAAATCGACGCTCAAGT
CAGAGGTGGCGAAACCCGACAGGACTATAAAGATACCAGGCGTTTCCCCCTGGAAGCTCCCTCGTGCGCT
CTCCTGTTCCGACCCTGCCGCTTACCGGATACCTGTCCGCCTTTCTCCCTTCGGGAAGCGTGGCGCTTTC
TCATAGCTCACGCTGTAGGTATCTCAGTTCGGTGTAGGTCGTTCGCTCCAAGCTGGGCTGTGTGCACGAA
CCCCCCGTTCAGCCCGACCGCTGCGCCTTATCCGGTAACTATCGTCTTGAGTCCAACCCGGTAAGACACG
ACTTATCGCCACTGGCAGCAGCCACTGGTAACAGGATTAGCAGAGCGAGGTATGTAGGCGGTGCTACAGA
GTTCTTGAAGTGGTGGCCTAACTACGGCTACACTAGAAGAACAGTATTTGGTATCTGCGCTCTGCTGAAG
CCAGTTACCTTCGGAAAAAGAGTTGGTAGCTCTTGATCCGGCAAACAAACCACCGCTGGTAGCGGTGGTT
TTTTTGTTTGCAAGCAGCAGATTACGCGCAGAAAAAAAGGATCTCAAGAAGATCCTTTGATCTTTTCTAC
GGGGTCTGACGCTCAGTGGAACGAAAACTCACGTTAAGGGATTTTGGTCATGAGATTATCAAAAAGGATC
TTCACCTAGATCCTTTTAAATTAAAAATGAAGTTTTAAATCAATCTAAAGTATATATGAGTAAACTTGGT
CTGACAGTTACCAATGCTTAATCAGTGAGGCACCTATCTCAGCGATCTGTCTATTTCGTTCATCCATAGT
TGCCTGACTCCCCGTCGTGTAGATAACTACGATACGGGAGGGCTTACCATCTGGCCCCAGTGCTGCAATG
ATACCGCGAGACCCACGCTCACCGGCTCCAGATTTATCAGCAATAAACCAGCCAGCCGGAAGGGCCGAGC
GCAGAAGTGGTCCTGCAACTTTATCCGCCTCCATCCAGTCTATTAATTGTTGCCGGGAAGCTAGAGTAAG
TAGTTCGCCAGTTAATAGTTTGCGCAACGTTGTTGCCATTGCTACAGGCATCGTGGTGTCACGCTCGTCG
TTTGGTATGGCTTCATTCAGCTCCGGTTCCCAACGATCAAGGCGAGTTACATGATCCCCCATGTTGTGCA
AAAAAGCGGTTAGCTCCTTCGGTCCTCCGATCGTTGTCAGAAGTAAGTTGGCCGCAGTGTTATCACTCAT
GGTTATGGCAGCACTGCATAATTCTCTTACTGTCATGCCATCCGTAAGATGCTTTTCTGTGACTGGTGAG
TACTCAACCAAGTCATTCTGAGAATAGTGTATGCGGCGACCGAGTTGCTCTTGCCCGGCGTCAATACGGG
ATAATACCGCGCCACATAGCAGAACTTTAAAAGTGCTCATCATTGGAAAACGTTCTTCGGGGCGAAAACT
CTCAAGGATCTTACCGCTGTTGAGATCCAGTTCGATGTAACCCACTCGTGCACCCAACTGATCTTCAGCA
TCTTTTACTTTCACCAGCGTTTCTGGGTGAGCAAAAACAGGAAGGCAAAATGCCGCAAAAAAGGGAATAA
GGGCGACACGGAAATGTTGAATACTCATACTCTTCCTTTTTCAATATTATTGAAGCATTTATCAGGGTTA
TTGTCTCATGAGCGGATACATATTTGAATGTATTTAGAAAAATAAACAAATAGGGGTTCCGCGCACATTT
CCCCGAAAAGTGCCACCTGGGTCGACATTGATTATTGACTAGATCATCGCGTGAG
Features (pLannotate 1.2.2; 19 found; start..end, strand, type, name):
      1..1182    +  promoter       EF-1α promoter: strong constitutive promoter for human elongation factor EF-1α
   1184..1214    +  misc_feature   MCS (fragment): multiple cloning site
   1274..1849    +  CDS            POLG_HCV77 (fragment): Experimental evidence at protein level: Swiss-Prot protein existence level 1. [RNA-directed RNA polymerase]: RNA-dependent RNA polymerase that performs primer-template recognition and RNA synthesis during viral replication. From Hepatitis C virus genotype 1a (isolate H77) (HCV).
   1892..2581    +  CDS            msGFP2: photostable monomeric superfolder GFP (Valbuena et al., 2020)
   2660..2764    +  CDS            Synj2bp (fragment): SYJ2B_RAT - Also known as Omp25. Experimental evidence at protein level: Swiss-Prot protein existence level 1. Regulates endocytosis of activin type 2 receptor kinases through the Ral/RALBP1-dependent pathway and may be involved in suppression of activin-induced signal transduction. From Rattus norvegicus (Rat).
   2774..2845    +  CDS            HBB (fragment): HBB_PONPY - Experimental evidence at transcript level: Swiss-Prot protein existence level 2. Involved in oxygen transport from the lung to the various peripheral tissues. From Pongo pygmaeus (Bornean orangutan).
   2916..2971    +  polyA_signal   β-globin poly(A) signal: rabbit β-globin polyadenylation signal (Gil and Proudfoot, 1987)
   3356..3372    -  protein_bind   lac operator: The lac repressor binds to the lac operator to inhibit transcription in E. coli. This inhibition can be relieved by adding lactose or isopropyl-β-D-thiogalactopyranoside (IPTG). lac repressor encoded by lacI
   3380..3410    -  promoter       lac promoter: promoter for the E. coli lac operon
   3425..3446    -  protein_bind   CAP binding site: CAP binding activates transcription in the presence of cAMP. E. coli catabolite activator protein
   3459..3498    -  CDS            lacI (fragment): lac repressor; lacI; The lac repressor binds to the lac operator to inhibit transcription in E. coli. This inhibition can be relieved by adding lactose or isopropyl-β-D-thiogalactopyranoside (IPTG).
   3505..3527    +  promoter       SV40 promoter (fragment): SV40 enhancer and early promoter
   3551..3686    +  rep_origin     SV40 ori: SV40 origin of replication
   3706..3840    +  polyA_signal   SV40 poly(A) signal: SV40 polyadenylation signal
   3842..3896    -  CDS            lacI (fragment): lac repressor; lacI; The lac repressor binds to the lac operator to inhibit transcription in E. coli. This inhibition can be relieved by adding lactose or isopropyl-β-D-thiogalactopyranoside (IPTG).
   4079..4667    -  rep_origin     ori: high-copy-number ColE1/pMB1/pBR322/pUC origin of replication
   4838..5698    -  CDS            AmpR: β-lactamase; bla; confers resistance to ampicillin, carbenicillin, and related antibiotics
   5699..5803    -  promoter       AmpR promoter: bla
   5834..5852    +  enhancer       CMV enhancer (fragment): human cytomegalovirus immediate early enhancer
