[The description below was written by a language model from this plasmid's Addgene catalogue record and pLannotate feature annotations shown in this document.]
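Description:
pEF NS34a-msGFP-'Q-mito is a 5.9 kb mammalian expression plasmid built on the pEF-GFP backbone. It is propagated in E. coli at high copy from a ColE1/pUC-type origin under ampicillin selection (AmpR with its bla promoter). The backbone also carries an SV40 origin of replication, an SV40 poly(A) signal, and remnants of lac regulatory sequences and a CMV enhancer that are vector leftovers rather than functional parts of the payload. No mammalian selection marker is annotated.

The human EF-1α promoter provides strong constitutive transcription of a single fusion open reading frame, terminated by a rabbit β-globin poly(A) signal; the short β-globin "HBB" hit just upstream of that signal probably belongs to this 3′ region rather than to the fusion protein. The fusion begins with a hepatitis C virus polyprotein fragment corresponding, per the catalogue entry, to the NS3/4A protease (the automated annotation's polymerase description is simply the generic polyprotein entry). This is followed by a flexible linker, monomeric superfolder GFP (annotated as msGFP2), a second linker, a modified NS5A/5B cleavage site (EDVVCC/QMSY), and the C-terminal tail-anchor sequence of rat OMP25 (Synj2bp), which targets proteins to the outer mitochondrial membrane.

The design is a self-cleaving membrane-targeting reporter. The OMP25 tail would hold the protease-GFP fusion at mitochondria, while active NS3/4A cuts its own cleavage site and releases the fluorescent portion. GFP localisation therefore reports how efficiently this site variant is cleaved. The associated publication describes a "knockoff" strategy for acute disruption of synaptotagmin 1 in mouse hippocampal neurons, and this construct appears to serve for characterising cleavage-site variants for that system.
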