Addgene plasmid #158764: pEF NS34a-msGFP-'Q-mito
Purpose: Expression of self-cleaving membrane targeting peptide containing the OMP25 C-terminal targeting sequence, a modified P6P4 NS5A/5B cleavage site, msGFP and the NS3/4A protease.
Depositing lab: Edwin Chapman. Publication: Acute disruption of the synaptic vesicle membrane protein synaptotagmin 1 using knockoff in mouse hippocampal neurons. Vevea JD, Chapman ER. Elife. 2020 Jun 9;9. pii: 56469. doi: 10.7554/eLife.56469. PubMed 32515733.
Backbone
  Vector backbone: pEF-GFP (#11154)
  Vector type: Mammalian Expression
Growth in bacteria
  Bacterial resistance: Ampicillin, 100 μg/mL
  Growth temperature: 37°C
  Growth strain: DH5alpha
  Copy number: High Copy
Gene/Insert
  Gene/Insert name: NS3/4a protease and msGFP
  Species: Hepatitis C virus
  Mutation: Flexible linkers between the protease and msGFP and msGFP and the cleavage site, EDVVCC/QMSY cleavage site
  Cloning method: Ligation Independent Cloning
Terms and licenses: Academic/Nonprofit Terms; Industry Terms: Not Available to Industry
Depositor comments: In-fusion cloning was used for constuction of this plasmid
How to cite: pEF NS34a-msGFP-'Q-mito was a gift from Edwin Chapman (Addgene plasmid # 158764 ; http://n2t.net/addgene:158764 ; RRID:Addgene_158764)
